Addgene plasmid #69827: FUW TetO HA-AMPKa2 AS
Purpose: Expresses AMPK alpha 1 in mammalian cells in a doxycycline inducible manner
Depositing lab: Anne Brunet. Depositing organization: Stanford University. Publication: Identification of AMPK Phosphorylation Sites Reveals a Network of Proteins Involved in Cell Invasion and Facilitates Large-Scale Substrate Prediction. Schaffer BE, Levin RS, Hertz NT, Maures TJ, Schoof ML, Hollstein PE, Benayoun BA, Banko MR, Shaw RJ, Shokat KM, Brunet A. Cell Metab. 2015 Nov 3;22(5):907-21. doi: 10.1016/j.cmet.2015.09.009. Epub 2015 Oct 8. PubMed 26456332.
Backbone
  Vector backbone: FUW TetO
  Backbone size w/o insert (bp): 8405
  Total vector size (bp): 10100
  Vector type: Mammalian Expression, Lentiviral
Growth in bacteria
  Bacterial resistance: Ampicillin, 100 μg/mL
  Growth temperature: 37°C
  Growth strain: NEB Stable
  Copy number: High Copy
Gene/Insert
  Gene/Insert name: 5'-AMP-activated protein kinase catalytic subunit alpha-2 (alt name: PRKAA2, AMPK2)
  Species: H. sapiens (human)
  Insert size (bp): 1695
  GenBank ID: NM_006252.3
  Entrez Gene: PRKAA2 (a.k.a. AMPK, AMPK2, AMPKa2, PRKAA)
  Promoter: minimal CMV promoter with tetracycline operator
  Tag / fusion protein: HA (N terminal on insert)
  Cloning method: Restriction Enzyme; 5′ cloning site BstB1 (not destroyed); 3′ cloning site Pac1 (not destroyed)
  Sequencing primers: 5′ GTCAGATCGCCTGGAG; 3′ GACAACGGGCCACAACTCCTC or CAT AGC GTA AAA GGA GCA ACA TAG
Resource information
  A portion of this plasmid was derived from a plasmid made by: Backbone is from Brambrink et al, 2008
Terms and licenses: Academic/Nonprofit Terms; Industry Terms: Not Available to Industry
Depositor comments: cDNA is from the Orfeome library (Open Biosystems). Backbone is from Brambrink et al, 2008
How to cite: FUW TetO HA-AMPKa2 AS was a gift from Anne Brunet (Addgene plasmid # 69827 ; http://n2t.net/addgene:69827 ; RRID:Addgene_69827)
