[The description below was written by a language model from this plasmid's Addgene catalogue record and pLannotate feature annotations shown in this document.]
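Description:
FUW TetO HA-AMPKa2 AS is a 10.1 kb HIV-1-based lentiviral transfer plasmid for doxycycline-inducible expression of the human AMPK catalytic subunit alpha-2 (PRKAA2) in mammalian cells. It is built on the FUW TetO backbone and propagated in E. coli as a high-copy plasmid through a ColE1/pUC-type origin with ampicillin selection. An f1 origin is also present. Outside the viral region, the backbone carries an SV40/EM7-driven bleomycin/Zeocin resistance cassette with an SV40 poly(A) signal.

The viral genome is transcribed from a CMV enhancer/promoter fused to a truncated 5' LTR. This is followed by the Ψ packaging signal with a gag fragment, the RRE for Rev-dependent RNA export, and the cPPT/CTS. The expression cassette consists of a tetracycline response element with seven tetO copies upstream of a minimal CMV promoter. Transcription therefore depends on a tetracycline-controlled transactivator, which this plasmid does not encode and which must be supplied separately. The PRKAA2 open reading frame came from an ORFeome cDNA and was cloned between BstBI and PacI sites, with an N-terminal HA tag for detection. A WPRE downstream enhances transcript expression, and the cassette ends with a truncated 3' LTR and a bGH polyadenylation signal.

Two points in the record need care. The purpose field says AMPK alpha 1, but the plasmid name, insert fields and annotated coding sequence all identify alpha-2. The "AS" suffix is not explained; given the associated work on identifying AMPK phosphorylation substrates, it may denote an analog-sensitive kinase allele, but no mutation is listed.
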