Features (pLannotate 1.2.2; 32 found; start..end, strand, type, name):
      7..386     +  enhancer       CMV enhancer: human cytomegalovirus immediate early enhancer
    387..586     +  promoter       CMV promoter: human cytomegalovirus (CMV) immediate early promoter
    604..784     +  LTR            5' LTR (truncated): truncated 5' long terminal repeat (LTR) from HIV-1
    831..956     +  misc_feature   HIV-1 Ψ: packaging signal of human immunodeficiency virus type 1
    940..1303    +  CDS            HIV-1 gag (fragment): gag protein from human immunodeficiency virus 1; gag
   1449..1682    +  misc_feature   RRE: The Rev response element (RRE) of HIV-1 allows for Rev-dependent mRNA export from the nucleus to the cytoplasm.
   2059..2159    +  CDS            Rev (fragment): human immunodeficiency virus 1 (HIV-1) Rev protein; rev; enhances nuclear export of unspliced and incompletely spliced viral mRNAs
   2209..2326    +  misc_feature   cPPT/CTS: central polypurine tract and central termination sequence of HIV-1
   2383..2653    +  protein_bind   tetracycline response element: contains seven copies of the tetracycline operator tetO tetracycline repressor TetR
   2664..2681    +  misc_feature   MCS (fragment): pUC18/19 multiple cloning site
   2686..2723    +  promoter       minimal CMV promoter: human cytomegalovirus (CMV) immediate early promoter
   2871..4523    +  CDS            PRKAA2: AAPK2_HUMAN - Also known as AMPK, AMPK2. Experimental evidence at protein level: Swiss-Prot protein existence level 1. Catalytic subunit of AMP-activated protein kinase (AMPK), an energy sensor protein kinase that plays a key role in regulating cellular energy metabolism. In response to reduction of intracellular ATP levels, AMPK activates energy-producing pathways and inhibits energy-consuming processes: inhibits protein, carbohydrate and lipid biosynthesis, as well as cell growth and proliferation. AMPK acts via direct phosphorylation of metabolic enzymes, and by longer-term effects via phos
   4538..4561    +  misc_feature   MCS (fragment): pBluescript multiple cloning site
   4561..5149    +  misc_feature   WPRE: woodchuck hepatitis virus posttranscriptional regulatory element
   5086..5667    +  CDS            nef (fragment): NEF_HV1H2 - Experimental evidence at protein level: Swiss-Prot protein existence level 1. Extracellular Nef protein targets CD4(+) T-lymphocytes for apoptosis by interacting with CXCR4 surface receptors. From Human immunodeficiency virus type 1 group M subtype B (isolate HXB2) (HIV-1).
   5674..5854    +  LTR            5' LTR (truncated): truncated 5' long terminal repeat (LTR) from HIV-1
   5886..6110    +  polyA_signal   bGH poly(A) signal: bovine growth hormone polyadenylation signal
   6114..6135    +  promoter       SV40 promoter (fragment): SV40 enhancer and early promoter
   6156..6584    +  rep_origin     f1 ori (sequence partly withheld): f1 bacteriophage origin of replication; arrow indicates direction of (+) strand synthesis
   6598..6927    +  promoter       SV40 promoter: SV40 enhancer and early promoter
   6975..7022    +  promoter       EM7 promoter: synthetic bacterial promoter&nbsp
   7041..7415    +  CDS            BleoR: antibiotic-binding protein; Sh ble from Streptoalloteichus hindustanus; confers resistance to bleomycin, phleomycin, and Zeocin™
   7425..7550    +  CDS            ble (fragment): BLE_KLEPN - Experimental evidence at protein level: Swiss-Prot protein existence level 1. Binding protein with a strong affinity to the bleomycin family of antibiotics. Binds to CL990; an antimitotic-antibiotic compound. From Klebsiella pneumoniae.
   7545..7666    +  polyA_signal   SV40 poly(A) signal: SV40 polyadenylation signal
   7739..7755    -  protein_bind   lac operator: The lac repressor binds to the lac operator to inhibit transcription in E. coli. This inhibition can be relieved by adding lactose or isopropyl-β-D-thiogalactopyranoside (IPTG). lac repressor encoded by lacI
   7763..7793    -  promoter       lac promoter: promoter for the E. coli lac operon
   7808..7829    -  protein_bind   CAP binding site: CAP binding activates transcription in the presence of cAMP. E. coli catabolite activator protein
   7842..7934    -  CDS            lacI (fragment): lac repressor; lacI; The lac repressor binds to the lac operator to inhibit transcription in E. coli. This inhibition can be relieved by adding lactose or isopropyl-β-D-thiogalactopyranoside (IPTG).
   8117..8705    -  rep_origin     ori: high-copy-number ColE1/pMB1/pBR322/pUC origin of replication
   8876..9736    -  CDS            AmpR: β-lactamase; bla; confers resistance to ampicillin, carbenicillin, and related antibiotics
   9737..9841    -  promoter       AmpR promoter: bla
   9900..9952    -  misc_feature   bom (fragment): basis of mobility region from pBR322
>Addgene plasmid #69827 | FUW TetO HA-AMPKa2 AS | depositor full sequence | sequence record 146694 | FUW TetO HA-AMPKa2 AS sequence 10100 bps
CGCGTTGACATTGATTATTGACTAGTTATTAATAGTAATCAATTACGGGGTCATTAGTTCATAGCCCATA
TATGGAGTTCCGCGTTACATAACTTACGGTAAATGGCCCGCCTGGCTGACCGCCCAACGACCCCCGCCCA
TTGACGTCAATAATGACGTATGTTCCCATAGTAACGCCAATAGGGACTTTCCATTGACGTCAATGGGTGG
AGTATTTACGGTAAACTGCCCACTTGGCAGTACATCAAGTGTATCATATGCCAAGTACGCCCCCTATTGA
CGTCAATGACGGTAAATGGCCCGCCTGGCATTATGCCCAGTACATGACCTTATGGGACTTTCCTACTTGG
CAGTACATCTACGTATTAGTCATCGCTATTACCATGGTGATGCGGTTTTGGCAGTACATCAATGGGCGTG
GATAGCGGTTTGACTCACGGGGATTTCCAAGTCTCCACCCCATTGACGTCAATGGGAGTTTGTTTTGGCA
CCAAAATCAACGGGACTTTCCAAAATGTCGTAACAACTCCGCCCCATTGACGCAAATGGGCGGTAGGCGT
GTACGGTGGGAGGTCTATATAAGCAGCGCGTTTTGCCTGTACTGGGTCTCTCTGGTTAGACCAGATCTGA
GCCTGGGAGCTCTCTGGCTAACTAGGGAACCCACTGCTTAAGCCTCAATAAAGCTTGCCTTGAGTGCTTC
AAGTAGTGTGTGCCCGTCTGTTGTGTGACTCTGGTAACTAGAGATCCCTCAGACCCTTTTAGTCAGTGTG
GAAAATCTCTAGCAGTGGCGCCCGAACAGGGACTTGAAAGCGAAAGGGAAACCAGAGGAGCTCTCTCGAC
GCAGGACTCGGCTTGCTGAAGCGCGCACGGCAAGAGGCGAGGGGCGGCGACTGGTGAGTACGCCAAAAAT
TTTGACTAGCGGAGGCTAGAAGGAGAGAGATGGGTGCGAGAGCGTCAGTATTAAGCGGGGGAGAATTAGA
TCGCGATGGGAAAAAATTCGGTTAAGGCCAGGGGGAAAGAAAAAATATAAATTAAAACATATAGTATGGG
CAAGCAGGGAGCTAGAACGATTCGCAGTTAATCCTGGCCTGTTAGAAACATCAGAAGGCTGTAGACAAAT
ACTGGGACAGCTACAACCATCCCTTCAGACAGGATCAGAAGAACTTAGATCATTATATAATACAGTAGCA
ACCCTCTATTGTGTGCATCAAAGGATAGAGATAAAAGACACCAAGGAAGCTTTAGACAAGATAGAGGAAG
AGCAAAACAAAAGTAAGACCACCGCACAGCAAGCGGCCGCTGATCTTCAGACCTGGAGGAGGAGATATGA
GGGACAATTGGAGAAGTGAATTATATAAATATAAAGTAGTAAAAATTGAACCATTAGGAGTAGCACCCAC
CAAGGCAAAGAGAAGAGTGGTGCAGAGAGAAAAAAGAGCAGTGGGAATAGGAGCTTTGTTCCTTGGGTTC
TTGGGAGCAGCAGGAAGCACTATGGGCGCAGCGTCAATGACGCTGACGGTACAGGCCAGACAATTATTGT
CTGGTATAGTGCAGCAGCAGAACAATTTGCTGAGGGCTATTGAGGCGCAACAGCATCTGTTGCAACTCAC
AGTCTGGGGCATCAAGCAGCTCCAGGCAAGAATCCTGGCTGTGGAAAGATACCTAAAGGATCAACAGCTC
CTGGGGATTTGGGGTTGCTCTGGAAAACTCATTTGCACCACTGCTGTGCCTTGGAATGCTAGTTGGAGTA
ATAAATCTCTGGAACAGATTTGGAATCACACGACCTGGATGGAGTGGGACAGAGAAATTAACAATTACAC
AAGCTTAATACACTCCTTAATTGAAGAATCGCAAAACCAGCAAGAAAAGAATGAACAAGAATTATTGGAA
TTAGATAAATGGGCAAGTTTGTGGAATTGGTTTAACATAACAAATTGGCTGTGGTATATAAAATTATTCA
TAATGATAGTAGGAGGCTTGGTAGGTTTAAGAATAGTTTTTGCTGTACTTTCTATAGTGAATAGAGTTAG
GCAGGGATATTCACCATTATCGTTTCAGACCCACCTCCCAACCCCGAGGGGACCCGACAGGCCCGAAGGA
ATAGAAGAAGAAGGTGGAGAGAGAGACAGAGACAGATCCATTCGATTAGTGAACGGATCGGCACTGCGTG
CGCCAATTCTGCAGACAAATGGCAGTATTCATCCACAATTTTAAAAGAAAAGGGGGGATTGGGGGGTACA
GTGCAGGGGAAAGAATAGTAGACATAATAGCAACAGACATACAAACTAAAGAATTACAAAAACAAATTAC
AAAAATTCAAAATTTTCGGGTTTATTACAGGGACAGCAGAGATCCAGTTTGGTTAGATCTCGAGTTTACC
ACTCCCTATCAGTGATAGAGAAAAGTGAAAGTCGAGTTTACCACTCCCTATCAGTGATAGAGAAAAGTGA
AAGTCGAGTTTACCACTCCCTATCAGTGATAGAGAAAAGTGAAAGTCGAGTTTACCACTCCCTATCAGTG
ATAGAGAAAAGTGAAAGTCGAGTTTACCACTCCCTATCAGTGATAGAGAAAAGTGAAAGTCGAGTTTACC
ACTCCCTATCAGTGATAGAGAAAAGTGAAAGTCGAGTTTACCACTCCCTATCAGTGATAGAGAAAAGTGA
AAGTCGAGCTCGGTACCCGGGTCGAGTAGGCGTGTACGGTGGGAGGCCTATATAAGCAGAGCTCGTTTAG
TGAACCGTCAGATCGCCTGGAGACGCCATCCACGCTGTTTTGACCTCCATAGAAGACACCGGGACCGATC
CAGCCTCCGCGGCCCCGAATTCGAAACCATGTATGATGTTCCTGATTATGCTAGCCTCCCGGGGAATTCG
GCTGAGAAGCAGAAGCACGACGGGCGGGTGAAGATCGGACACTACGTGCTGGGCGACACGCTGGGCGTCG
GCACCTTCGGCAAAGTGAAGATTGGAGAACATCAATTAACAGGCCATAAAGTGGCAGTTAAAATCTTAAA
TAGACAGAAGATTCGCAGTTTAGATGTTGTTGGAAAAATAAAACGAGAAATTCAAAATCTAAAACTCTTT
CGTCATCCTCATATTATCAAACTATACCAGGTGATCAGCACTCCAACAGATTTTTTTATGGTAGGGGAAT
ATGTGTCTGGAGGTGAATTATTTGACTACATCTGTAAGCATGGACGGGTTGAAGAGATGGAAGCCAGGCG
GCTCTTTCAGCAGATTCTGTCTGCTGTGGATTACTGTCATAGGCATATGGTTGTTCATCGAGACCTGAAA
CCAGAGAATGTCCTGTTGGATGCACACATGAATGCCAAGATAGCCGATTTCGGATTATCTAATATGATGT
CAGATGGTGAATTTCTGAGAACTAGTTGCGGATCTCCAAATTATGCAGCACCTGAAGTCATCTCAGGCAG
ATTGTATGCAGGTCCTGAAGTTGATATCTGGAGCTGTGGTGTTATCTTGTATGCTCTTCTTTGTGGCACC
CTCCCATTTGATGATGAGCATGTACCTACGTTATTTAAGAAGATCCGAGGGGGTGTCTTTTATATCCCAG
AATATCTCAATCGTTCTGTCGCCACTCTCCTGATGCATATGCTGCAGGTTGACCCACTGAAACGAGCAAC
TATCAAAGACATAAGAGAGCATGAATGGTTTAAACAAGATTTGCCCAGTTACTTATTTCCTGAAGACCCT
TCCTATGATGCTAACGTCATTGATGATGAGGCTGTGAAAGAAGTGTGTGAAAAATTTGAATGTACAGAAT
CAGAAGTAATGAACAGTTTATATAGTGGTGACCCTCAAGACCAGCTTGCAGTGGCTTATCATCTTATCAT
TGACAATCGGAGAATAATGAACCAAGCCAGTGAGTTCTACCTCGCCTCTAGTCCTCCATCTGGTTCTTTT
ATGGATGATAGTGCCATGCATATTCCCCCAGGCCTGAAACCTCATCCAGAAAGGATGCCACCTCTTATAG
CAGACAGCCCCAAAGCAAGATGTCCATTGGATGCACTGAATACGACTAAGCCCAAATCTTTAGCTGTGAA
AAAAGCCAAGTGGCATCTTGGAATCCGAAGTCAGAGCAAACCGTATGACATTATGGCTGAAGTTTACCGA
GCTATGAAGCAGCTGGATTTTGAATGGAAGGTAGTGAATGCATACCATCTTCGTGTAAGAAGAAAAAATC
CAGTGACTGGCAATTACGTGAAAATGAGCTTACAACTTTACCTGGTTGATAACAGGAGCTATCTTTTGGA
CTTTAAAAGCATTGATGATGAAGTAGTGGAGCAGAGATCTGGTTCCTCAACACCTCAGCGTTCCTGTTCT
GCTGCTGGCTTACACAGACCAAGATCAAGTTTTGATTCCACAACTGCAGAGAGCCATTCACTTTCTGGCT
CTCTCACTGGCTCTTTGACCGGAAGCACATTGTCTTCAGTTTCACCTCGCCTGGGCAGTCACACCATGGA
TTTTTTTGAAATGTGTGCCAGTCTGATTACTACTTTAGCCCGTTAATTAAGCTAGCTAATTCGATATCAA
GCTTATCGATAATCAACCTCTGGATTACAAAATTTGTGAAAGATTGACTGGTATTCTTAACTATGTTGCT
CCTTTTACGCTATGTGGATACGCTGCTTTAATGCCTTTGTATCATGCTATTGCTTCCCGTATGGCTTTCA
TTTTCTCCTCCTTGTATAAATCCTGGTTGCTGTCTCTTTATGAGGAGTTGTGGCCCGTTGTCAGGCAACG
TGGCGTGGTGTGCACTGTGTTTGCTGACGCAACCCCCACTGGTTGGGGCATTGCCACCACCTGTCAGCTC
CTTTCCGGGACTTTCGCTTTCCCCCTCCCTATTGCCACGGCGGAACTCATCGCCGCCTGCCTTGCCCGCT
GCTGGACAGGGGCTCGGCTGTTGGGCACTGACAATTCCGTGGTGTTGTCGGGGAAATCATCGTCCTTTCC
TTGGCTGCTCGCCTGTGTTGCCACCTGGATTCTGCGCGGGACGTCCTTCTGCTACGTCCCTTCGGCCCTC
AATCCAGCGGACCTTCCTTCCCGCGGCCTGCTGCCGGCTCTGCGGCCTCTTCCGCGTCTTCGCCTTCGCC
CTCAGACGAGTCGGATCTCCCTTTGGGCCGCCTCCCCGCATCGATACCGTCGACCTCGAGACCTAGAAAA
ACATGGAGCAATCACAAGTAGCAATACAGCAGCTACCAATGCTGATTGTGCCTGGCTAGAAGCACAAGAG
GAGGAGGAGGTGGGTTTTCCAGTCACACCTCAGGTACCTTTAAGACCAATGACTTACAAGGCAGCTGTAG
ATCTTAGCCACTTTTTAAAAGAAAAGGGGGGACTGGAAGGGCTAATTCACTCCCAACGAAGACAAGATAT
CCTTGATCTGTGGATCTACCACACACAAGGCTACTTCCCTGATTGGCAGAACTACACACCAGGGCCAGGG
ATCAGATATCCACTGACCTTTGGATGGTGCTACAAGCTAGTACCAGTTGAGCAAGAGAAGGTAGAAGAAG
CCAATGAAGGAGAGAACACCCGCTTGTTACACCCTGTGAGCCTGCATGGGATGGATGACCCGGAGAGAGA
AGTATTAGAGTGGAGGTTTGACAGCCGCCTAGCATTTCATCACATGGCCCGAGAGCTGCATCCGGACTGT
ACTGGGTCTCTCTGGTTAGACCAGATCTGAGCCTGGGAGCTCTCTGGCTAACTAGGGAACCCACTGCTTA
AGCCTCAATAAAGCTTGCCTTGAGTGCTTCAAGTAGTGTGTGCCCGTCTGTTGTGTGACTCTGGTAACTA
GAGATCCCTCAGACCCTTTTAGTCAGTGTGGAAAATCTCTAGCAGGGCCCGTTTAAACCCGCTGATCAGC
CTCGACTGTGCCTTCTAGTTGCCAGCCATCTGTTGTTTGCCCCTCCCCCGTGCCTTCCTTGACCCTGGAA
GGTGCCACTCCCACTGTCCTTTCCTAATAAAATGAGGAAATTGCATCGCATTGTCTGAGTAGGTGTCATT
CTATTCTGGGGGGTGGGGTGGGGCAGGACAGCAAGGGGGAGGATTGGGAAGACAATAGCAGGCATGCTGG
GGATGCGGTGGGCTCTATGGCTTCTGAGGCGGAAAGAACCAGCTGGGGCTCTAGGGGGTATCCCC
[124 nt withheld, positions 6156-6279]
C
[91 nt withheld, positions 6281-6371]
A
[49 nt withheld, positions 6373-6421]
CCTTTGACGTTGGAGTCCACGTTCTTT
[37 nt withheld, positions 6449-6485]
ACCCTATCTCGGTCTATTCTTTTGATTTATAAGGGATTTTGCCGATTTCGGCCTATTGGTTAAAAAATGA
GCTGATTTAACAAAAATTTAACGCGAATTAATTCTGTGGAATGTGTGTCAGTTAGGGTGTGGAAAGTCCC
CAGGCTCCCCAGCAGGCAGAAGTATGCAAAGCATGCATCTCAATTAGTCAGCAACCAGGTGTGGAAAGTC
CCCAGGCTCCCCAGCAGGCAGAAGTATGCAAAGCATGCATCTCAATTAGTCAGCAACCATAGTCCCGCCC
CTAACTCCGCCCATCCCGCCCCTAACTCCGCCCAGTTCCGCCCATTCTCCGCCCCATGGCTGACTAATTT
TTTTTATTTATGCAGAGGCCGAGGCCGCCTCTGCCTCTGAGCTATTCCAGAAGTAGTGAGGAGGCTTTTT
TGGAGGCCTAGGCTTTTGCAAAAAGCTCCCGGGAGCTTGTATATCCATTTTCGGATCTGATCAGCACGTG
TTGACAATTAATCATCGGCATAGTATATCGGCATAGTATAATACGACAAGGTGAGGAACTAAACCATGGC
CAAGTTGACCAGTGCCGTTCCGGTGCTCACCGCGCGCGACGTCGCCGGAGCGGTCGAGTTCTGGACCGAC
CGGCTCGGGTTCTCCCGGGACTTCGTGGAGGACGACTTCGCCGGTGTGGTCCGGGACGACGTGACCCTGT
TCATCAGCGCGGTCCAGGACCAGGTGGTGCCGGACAACACCCTGGCCTGGGTGTGGGTGCGCGGCCTGGA
CGAGCTGTACGCCGAGTGGTCGGAGGTCGTGTCCACGAACTTCCGGGACGCCTCCGGGCCGGCCATGACC
GAGATCGGCGAGCAGCCGTGGGGGCGGGAGTTCGCCCTGCGCGACCCGGCCGGCAACTGCGTGCACTTCG
TGGCCGAGGAGCAGGACTGACACGTGCTACGAGATTTCGATTCCACCGCCGCCTTCTATGAAAGGTTGGG
CTTCGGAATCGTTTTCCGGGACGCCGGCTGGATGATCCTCCAGCGCGGGGATCTCATGCTGGAGTTCTTC
GCCCACCCCAACTTGTTTATTGCAGCTTATAATGGTTACAAATAAAGCAATAGCATCACAAATTTCACAA
ATAAAGCATTTTTTTCACTGCATTCTAGTTGTGGTTTGTCCAAACTCATCAATGTATCTTATCATGTCTG
TATACCGTCGACCTCTAGCTAGAGCTTGGCGTAATCATGGTCATAGCTGTTTCCTGTGTGAAATTGTTAT
CCGCTCACAATTCCACACAACATACGAGCCGGAAGCATAAAGTGTAAAGCCTGGGGTGCCTAATGAGTGA
GCTAACTCACATTAATTGCGTTGCGCTCACTGCCCGCTTTCCAGTCGGGAAACCTGTCGTGCCAGCTGCA
TTAATGAATCGGCCAACGCGCGGGGAGAGGCGGTTTGCGTATTGGGCGCTCTTCCGCTTCCTCGCTCACT
GACTCGCTGCGCTCGGTCGTTCGGCTGCGGCGAGCGGTATCAGCTCACTCAAAGGCGGTAATACGGTTAT
CCACAGAATCAGGGGATAACGCAGGAAAGAACATGTGAGCAAAAGGCCAGCAAAAGGCCAGGAACCGTAA
AAAGGCCGCGTTGCTGGCGTTTTTCCATAGGCTCCGCCCCCCTGACGAGCATCACAAAAATCGACGCTCA
AGTCAGAGGTGGCGAAACCCGACAGGACTATAAAGATACCAGGCGTTTCCCCCTGGAAGCTCCCTCGTGC
GCTCTCCTGTTCCGACCCTGCCGCTTACCGGATACCTGTCCGCCTTTCTCCCTTCGGGAAGCGTGGCGCT
TTCTCATAGCTCACGCTGTAGGTATCTCAGTTCGGTGTAGGTCGTTCGCTCCAAGCTGGGCTGTGTGCAC
GAACCCCCCGTTCAGCCCGACCGCTGCGCCTTATCCGGTAACTATCGTCTTGAGTCCAACCCGGTAAGAC
ACGACTTATCGCCACTGGCAGCAGCCACTGGTAACAGGATTAGCAGAGCGAGGTATGTAGGCGGTGCTAC
AGAGTTCTTGAAGTGGTGGCCTAACTACGGCTACACTAGAAGAACAGTATTTGGTATCTGCGCTCTGCTG
AAGCCAGTTACCTTCGGAAAAAGAGTTGGTAGCTCTTGATCCGGCAAACAAACCACCGCTGGTAGCGGTG
GTTTTTTTGTTTGCAAGCAGCAGATTACGCGCAGAAAAAAAGGATCTCAAGAAGATCCTTTGATCTTTTC
TACGGGGTCTGACGCTCAGTGGAACGAAAACTCACGTTAAGGGATTTTGGTCATGAGATTATCAAAAAGG
ATCTTCACCTAGATCCTTTTAAATTAAAAATGAAGTTTTAAATCAATCTAAAGTATATATGAGTAAACTT
GGTCTGACAGTTACCAATGCTTAATCAGTGAGGCACCTATCTCAGCGATCTGTCTATTTCGTTCATCCAT
AGTTGCCTGACTCCCCGTCGTGTAGATAACTACGATACGGGAGGGCTTACCATCTGGCCCCAGTGCTGCA
ATGATACCGCGAGACCCACGCTCACCGGCTCCAGATTTATCAGCAATAAACCAGCCAGCCGGAAGGGCCG
AGCGCAGAAGTGGTCCTGCAACTTTATCCGCCTCCATCCAGTCTATTAATTGTTGCCGGGAAGCTAGAGT
AAGTAGTTCGCCAGTTAATAGTTTGCGCAACGTTGTTGCCATTGCTACAGGCATCGTGGTGTCACGCTCG
TCGTTTGGTATGGCTTCATTCAGCTCCGGTTCCCAACGATCAAGGCGAGTTACATGATCCCCCATGTTGT
GCAAAAAAGCGGTTAGCTCCTTCGGTCCTCCGATCGTTGTCAGAAGTAAGTTGGCCGCAGTGTTATCACT
CATGGTTATGGCAGCACTGCATAATTCTCTTACTGTCATGCCATCCGTAAGATGCTTTTCTGTGACTGGT
GAGTACTCAACCAAGTCATTCTGAGAATAGTGTATGCGGCGACCGAGTTGCTCTTGCCCGGCGTCAATAC
GGGATAATACCGCGCCACATAGCAGAACTTTAAAAGTGCTCATCATTGGAAAACGTTCTTCGGGGCGAAA
ACTCTCAAGGATCTTACCGCTGTTGAGATCCAGTTCGATGTAACCCACTCGTGCACCCAACTGATCTTCA
GCATCTTTTACTTTCACCAGCGTTTCTGGGTGAGCAAAAACAGGAAGGCAAAATGCCGCAAAAAAGGGAA
TAAGGGCGACACGGAAATGTTGAATACTCATACTCTTCCTTTTTCAATATTATTGAAGCATTTATCAGGG
TTATTGTCTCATGAGCGGATACATATTTGAATGTATTTAGAAAAATAAACAAATAGGGGTTCCGCGCACA
TTTCCCCGAAAAGTGCCACCTGACGTCGACGGATCGGGAGATCTCCCGATCCCCTATGGTGCACTCTCAG
TACAATCTGCTCTGATGCCGCATAGTTAAGCCAGTATCTGCTCCCTGCTTGTGTGTTGGAGGTCGCTGAG
TAGTGCGCGAGCAAAATTTAAGCTACAACAAGGCAAGGCTTGACCGACAATTGCATGAAGAATCTGCTTA
GGGTTAGGCGTTTTGCGCTGCTTCGCGATGTACGGGCCAGATATA
