>Addgene plasmid #69827 | FUW TetO HA-AMPKa2 AS | addgene partial sequence | sequence record 142830 | TRE-F 5'-AAGTGAAAGTCGAGCTCGGTA-3'
GGAGGCCTATATAAGCAGAGCTCGTTTAGTGAACCGTCAGATCGCCTGGAGACGCCATCCACGCTGTTTT
GACCTCCATAGAAGACACCGGGACCGATCCAGCCTCCGCGGCCCCGAATTCGAAACCATGTATGATGTTC
CTGATTATGCTAGCCTCCCGGGGAATTCGGCTGAGAAGCAGAAGCACGACGGGCGGGTGAAGATCGGACA
CTACGTGCTGGGCGACACGCTGGGCGTCGGCACCTTCGGCAAAGTGAAGATTGGAGAACATCAATTAACA
GGCCATAAAGTGGCAGTTAAAATCTTAAATAGACAGAAGATTCGCAGTTTAGATGTTGTTGGAAAAATAA
AACGAGAAATTCAAAATCTAAAACTCTTTCGTCATCCTCATATTATCAAACTATACCAGGTGATCAGCAC
TCCAACAGATTTTTTTATGGTAGGGGAATATGTGTCTGGAGGTGAATTATTTGACTACATCTGTAAGCAT
GGACGGGTTGAAGAGATGGAAGCCAGGCGGCTCTTTCAGCAGATTCTGTCTGCTGTGGATTACTGTCATA
GGCATATGGTTGTTCATCGAGACCTGAAACCAGAGAATGTCCTGTTGGATGCACACATGAATGCCAAGAT
AGCCGATTTCGGATTATCTAATATGATGTCAGATGGTGAATTTCTGAGAACTAGTTGCGGATCTCCAAAT
TATGCAGCACCTGAAGTCATCTCAGGCAGATTGTATGCAGGTCCTGAAGTTGATATCTGGAGCTGTGGTG
TTATCTTGTATGCTCTTCTTTGTGGCACCCTCCCATTTGATGATGAGCATGTACCTACGTTATTTAAGAA
GATCCGAGGGGGTGTCTTTTATATCCCAGAATATCTCAATCGTTCTGTCGCCACTCTCCTGATGCATATG
CTGCAGGTTGACCCACTGAAACGAGCAACTATCAAAG
