>Addgene plasmid #69827 | FUW TetO HA-AMPKa2 AS | addgene partial sequence | sequence record 142833 | WPRE-R 5'-CATAGCGTAAAAGGAGCAACA-3'
TCTTTCACAAATTTTGTAATCCAGAGGTTGATTATCGATAAGCTTGATATCGAATTAGCTAGCTTAATTA
ACGGGCTAAAGTAGTAATCAGACTGGCACACATTTCAAAAAAATCCATGGTGTGACTGCCCAGGCGAGGT
GAAACTGAAGACAATGTGCTTCCGGTCAAAGAGCCAGTGAGAGAGCCAGAAAGTGAATGGCTCTCTGCAG
TTGTGGAATCAAAACTTGATCTTGGTCTGTGTAAGCCAGCAGCAGAACAGGAACGCTGAGGTGTTGAGGA
ACCAGATCTCTGCTCCACTACTTCATCATCAATGCTTTTAAAGTCCAAAAGATAGCTCCTGTTATCAACC
AGGTAAAGTTGTAAGCTCATTTTCACGTAATTGCCAGTCACTGGATTTTTTCTTCTTACACGAAGATGGT
ATGCATTCACTACCTTCCATTCAAAATCCAGCTGCTTCATAGCTCGGTAAACTTCAGCCATAATGTCATA
CGGTTTGCTCTGACTTCGGATTCCAAGATGCCACTTGGCTTTTTTCACAGCTAAAGATTTGGGCTTAGTC
GTATTCAGTGCATCCAATGGACATCTTGCTTTGGGGCTGTCTGCTATAAGAGGTGGCATCCTTTCTGGAT
GAGGTTTCAGGCCTGGGGGAATATGCATGGCACTATCATCCATAAAAGAACCAGATGGAGGACTAGAGGC
GAGGTAGAACTCACTGGCTTGGTTCATTATTCTCCGATTGTCAATGATAAGATGATAAGCCACTGCAAGC
TGGTCTTGAGGGTCACCACTATATAAACTGTTCATTACTTCTGATTCTGTACATTCAAATTTTTCACACA
CTTCTTTCACAGCCTCATCATCAATGACGTTAGCATCATAGGAAGGGTCTTCAGGAAATAAGTAACTGGG
CAAATCTTGTT
